>Addgene plasmid #248133 | pFUW-Syb2-E78A | addgene full sequence | sequence record 493378 | Addgene NGS Result
TCGACGGATCGGGAGATCTCCCGATCCCCTATGGTGCACTCTCAGTACAATCTGCTCTGATGCCGCATAG
TTAAGCCAGTATCTGCTCCCTGCTTGTGTGTTGGAGGTCGCTGAGTAGTGCGCGAGCAAAATTTAAGCTA
CAACAAGGCAAGGCTTGACCGACAATTGCATGAAGAATCTGCTTAGGGTTAGGCGTTTTGCGCTGCTTCG
CGATGTACGGGCCAGATATACGCGTTGACATTGATTATTGACTAGTTATTAATAGTAATCAATTACGGGG
TCATTAGTTCATAGCCCATATATGGAGTTCCGCGTTACATAACTTACGGTAAATGGCCCGCCTGGCTGAC
CGCCCAACGACCCCCGCCCATTGACGTCAATAATGACGTATGTTCCCATAGTAACGCCAATAGGGACTTT
CCATTGACGTCAATGGGTGGAGTATTTACGGTAAACTGCCCACTTGGCAGTACATCAAGTGTATCATATG
CCAAGTACGCCCCCTATTGACGTCAATGACGGTAAATGGCCCGCCTGGCATTATGCCCAGTACATGACCT
TATGGGACTTTCCTACTTGGCAGTACATCTACGTATTAGTCATCGCTATTACCATGGTGATGCGGTTTTG
GCAGTACATCAATGGGCGTGGATAGCGGTTTGACTCACGGGGATTTCCAAGTCTCCACCCCATTGACGTC
AATGGGAGTTTGTTTTGGCACCAAAATCAACGGGACTTTCCAAAATGTCGTAACAACTCCGCCCCATTGA
CGCAAATGGGCGGTAGGCGTGTACGGTGGGAGGTCTATATAAGCAGCGCGTTTTGCCTGTACTGGGTCTC
TCTGGTTAGACCAGATCTGAGCCTGGGAGCTCTCTGGCTAACTAGGGAACCCACTGCTTAAGCCTCAATA
AAGCTTGCCTTGAGTGCTTCAAGTAGTGTGTGCCCGTCTGTTGTGTGACTCTGGTAACTAGAGATCCCTC
AGACCCTTTTAGTCAGTGTGGAAAATCTCTAGCAGTGGCGCCCGAACAGGGACTTGAAAGCGAAAGGGAA
ACCAGAGGAGCTCTCTCGACGCAGGACTCGGCTTGCTGAAGCGCGCACGGCAAGAGGCGAGGGGCGGCGA
CTGGTGAGTACGCCAAAAATTTTGACTAGCGGAGGCTAGAAGGAGAGAGATGGGTGCGAGAGCGTCAGTA
TTAAGCGGGGGAGAATTAGATCGCGATGGGAAAAAATTCGGTTAAGGCCAGGGGGAAAGAAAAAATATAA
ATTAAAACATATAGTATGGGCAAGCAGGGAGCTAGAACGATTCGCAGTTAATCCTGGCCTGTTAGAAACA
TCAGAAGGCTGTAGACAAATACTGGGACAGCTACAACCATCCCTTCAGACAGGATCAGAAGAACTTAGAT
CATTATATAATACAGTAGCAACCCTCTATTGTGTGCATCAAAGGATAGAGATAAAAGACACCAAGGAAGC
TTTAGACAAGATAGAGGAAGAGCAAAACAAAAGTAAGACCACCGCACAGCAAGCGGCCGCTGATCTTCAG
ACCTGGAGGAGGAGATATGAGGGACAATTGGAGAAGTGAATTATATAAATATAAAGTAGTAAAAATTGAA
CCATTAGGAGTAGCACCCACCAAGGCAAAGAGAAGAGTGGTGCAGAGAGAAAAAAGAGCAGTGGGAATAG
GAGCTTTGTTCCTTGGGTTCTTGGGAGCAGCAGGAAGCACTATGGGCGCAGCGTCAATGACGCTGACGGT
ACAGGCCAGACAATTATTGTCTGGTATAGTGCAGCAGCAGAACAATTTGCTGAGGGCTATTGAGGCGCAA
CAGCATCTGTTGCAACTCACAGTCTGGGGCATCAAGCAGCTCCAGGCAAGAATCCTGGCTGTGGAAAGAT
ACCTAAAGGATCAACAGCTCCTGGGGATTTGGGGTTGCTCTGGAAAACTCATTTGCACCACTGCTGTGCC
TTGGAATGCTAGTTGGAGTAATAAATCTCTGGAACAGATTTGGAATCACACGACCTGGATGGAGTGGGAC
AGAGAAATTAACAATTACACAAGCTTAATACACTCCTTAATTGAAGAATCGCAAAACCAGCAAGAAAAGA
ATGAACAAGAATTATTGGAATTAGATAAATGGGCAAGTTTGTGGAATTGGTTTAACATAACAAATTGGCT
GTGGTATATAAAATTATTCATAATGATAGTAGGAGGCTTGGTAGGTTTAAGAATAGTTTTTGCTGTACTT
TCTATAGTGAATAGAGTTAGGCAGGGATATTCACCATTATCGTTTCAGACCCACCTCCCAACCCCGAGGG
GACCCGACAGGCCCGAAGGAATAGAAGAAGAAGGTGGAGAGAGAGACAGAGACAGATCCATTCGATTAGT
GAACGGATCGGCACTGCGTGCGCCAATTCTGCAGACAAATGGCAGTATTCATCCACAATTTTAAAAGAAA
AGGGGGGATTGGGGGGTACAGTGCAGGGGAAAGAATAGTAGACATAATAGCAACAGACATACAAACTAAA
GAATTACAAAAACAAATTACAAAAATTCAAAATTTTCGGGTTTATTACAGGGACAGCAGAGATCCAGTTT
GGTTAATTAACCCGTGTCGGCTCCAGATCTGGCCTCCGCGCCGGGTTTTGGCGCCTCCCGCGGGCGCCCC
CCTCCTCACGGCGAGCGCTGCCACGTCAGACGAAGGGCGCAGCGAGCGTCCTGATCCTTCCGCCCGGACG
CTCAGGACAGCGGCCCGCTGCTCATAAGACTCGGCCTTAGAACCCCAGTATCAGCAGAAGGACATTTTAG
GACGGGACTTGGGTGACTCTAGGGCACTGGTTTTCTTTCCAGAGAGCGGAACAGGCGAGGAAAAGTAGTC
CCTTCTCGGCGATTCTGCGGAGGGATCTCCGTGGGGCGGTGAACGCCGATGATTATATAAGGACGCGCCG
GGTGTGGCACAGCTAGTTCCGTCGCAGCCGGGATTTGGGTCGCGGTTCTTGTTTGTGGATCGCTGTGATC
GTCACTTGGTGAGTAGCGGGCTGCTGGGCTGGCCGGGGCTTTCGTGGCCGCCGGGCCGCTCGGTGGGACG
GAAGCGTGTGGAGAGACCGCCAAGGGCTGTAGTCTGGGTCCGCGAGCAAGGTTGCCCTGAACTGGGGGTT
GGGGGGAGCGCAGCAAAATGGCGGCTGTTCCCGAGTCTTGAATGGAAGACGCTTGTGAGGCGGGCTGTGA
GGTCGTTGAAACAAGGTGGGGGGCATGGTGGGCGGCAAGAACCCAAGGTCTTGAGGCCTTCGCTAATGCG
GGAAAGCTCTTATTCGGGTGAGATGGGCTGGGGCACCATCTGGGGACCCTGACGTGAAGTTTGTCACTGA
CTGGAGAACTCGGTTTGTCGTCTGTTGCGGGGGCGGCAGTTATGGCGGTGCCGTTGGGCAGTGCACCCGT
ACCTTTGGGAGCGCGCGCCCTCGTCGTGTCGTGACGTCACCCGTTCTGTTGGCTTATAATGCAGGGTGGG
GCCACCTGCCGGTAGGTGTGCGGTAGGCTTTTCTCCGTCGCAGGACGCAGGGTTCGGGCCTAGGGTAGGC
TCTCCTGAATCGACAGGCGCCGGACCTCTGGTGAGGGGAGGGATAAGTGAGGCGTCAGTTTCTTTGGTCG
GTTTTATGTACCTATCTTCTTAAGTAGCTGAAGCTCCGGTTTTGAACTATGCGCTCGGGGTTGGCGAGTG
TGTTTTGTGAAGTTTTTTAGGCACCTTTTGAAATGTAATCATTTGGGTCAATATGTAATTTTCAGTGTTA
GACTAGTAAATTGTCCGCTAAATTCTGGCCGTTTTTGGCTTTTTTGTTAGACGAAGCTTGGGCTGCAGGT
CGACTCTAGAGGATCGAATTCATGTCGGCTACCGCTGCCACCGTCCCGCCTGCCGCCCCGGCCGGCGAGG
GTGGCCCCCCTGCACCTCCTCCAAATCTTACCAGTAACAGGAGACTGCAGCAGACCCAGGCCCAGGTGGA
TGAGGTGGTGGACATCATGAGGGTGAATGTGGACAAGGTCCTGGAGCGAGACCAGAAGCTATCGGAACTG
GATGATCGCGCAGATGCCCTCCAGGCAGGGGCCTCCCAGTTTGCAACAAGTGCAGCCAAGCTCAAGCGCA
AATACTGGTGGAAAAACCTCAAGATGATGATCATCTTGGGAGTGATTTGCGCCATCATCCTCATCATCAT
CATCGTTTACTTCAGCACTTAAGGATCCGTTAACAATTCGATATCAAGCTTATCGATAATCAACCTCTGG
ATTACAAAATTTGTGAAAGATTGACTGGTATTCTTAACTATGTTGCTCCTTTTACGCTATGTGGATACGC
TGCTTTAATGCCTTTGTATCATGCTATTGCTTCCCGTATGGCTTTCATTTTCTCCTCCTTGTATAAATCC
TGGTTGCTGTCTCTTTATGAGGAGTTGTGGCCCGTTGTCAGGCAACGTGGCGTGGTGTGCACTGTGTTTG
CTGACGCAACCCCCACTGGTTGGGGCATTGCCACCACCTGTCAGCTCCTTTCCGGGACTTTCGCTTTCCC
CCTCCCTATTGCCACGGCGGAACTCATCGCCGCCTGCCTTGCCCGCTGCTGGACAGGGGCTCGGCTGTTG
GGCACTGACAATTCCGTGGTGTTGTCGGGGAAATCATCGTCCTTTCCTTGGCTGCTCGCCTGTGTTGCCA
CCTGGATTCTGCGCGGGACGTCCTTCTGCTACGTCCCTTCGGCCCTCAATCCAGCGGACCTTCCTTCCCG
CGGCCTGCTGCCGGCTCTGCGGCCTCTTCCGCGTCTTCGCCTTCGCCCTCAGACGAGTCGGATCTCCCTT
TGGGCCGCCTCCCCGCATCGATACCGTCGACCTCGAGACCTAGAAAAACATGGAGCAATCACAAGTAGCA
ATACAGCAGCTACCAATGCTGATTGTGCCTGGCTAGAAGCACAAGAGGAGGAGGAGGTGGGTTTTCCAGT
CACACCTCAGGTACCTTTAAGACCAATGACTTACAAGGCAGCTGTAGATCTTAGCCACTTTTTAAAAGAA
AAGGGGGGACTGGAAGGGCTAATTCACTCCCAACGAAGACAAGATATCCTTGATCTGTGGATCTACCACA
CACAAGGCTACTTCCCTGATTGGCAGAACTACACACCAGGGCCAGGGATCAGATATCCACTGACCTTTGG
ATGGTGCTACAAGCTAGTACCAGTTGAGCAAGAGAAGGTAGAAGAAGCCAATGAAGGAGAGAACACCCGC
TTGTTACACCCTGTGAGCCTGCATGGGATGGATGACCCGGAGAGAGAAGTATTAGAGTGGAGGTTTGACA
GCCGCCTAGCATTTCATCACATGGCCCGAGAGCTGCATCCGGACTGTACTGGGTCTCTCTGGTTAGACCA
GATCTGAGCCTGGGAGCTCTCTGGCTAACTAGGGAACCCACTGCTTAAGCCTCAATAAAGCTTGCCTTGA
GTGCTTCAAGTAGTGTGTGCCCGTCTGTTGTGTGACTCTGGTAACTAGAGATCCCTCAGACCCTTTTAGT
CAGTGTGGAAAATCTCTAGCAGGGCCCGTTTAAACCCGCTGATCAGCCTCGACTGTGCCTTCTAGTTGCC
AGCCATCTGTTGTTTGCCCCTCCCCCGTGCCTTCCTTGACCCTGGAAGGTGCCACTCCCACTGTCCTTTC
CTAATAAAATGAGGAAATTGCATCGCATTGTCTGAGTAGGTGTCATTCTATTCTGGGGGGTGGGGTGGGG
CAGGACAGCAAGGGGGAGGATTGGGAAGACAATAGCAGGCATGCTGGGGATGCGGTGGGCTCTATGGCTT
CTGAGGCGGAAAGAACCAGCTGGGGCTCTAGGGGGTATCCCC
[124 nt withheld, positions 5853-5976]
C
[91 nt withheld, positions 5978-6068]
A
[49 nt withheld, positions 6070-6118]
CCTTTGACGTTGGAGTCCACGTTCTTT
[37 nt withheld, positions 6146-6182]
ACCCTATCTCGGTCTATTCTTTTGATTTATAAGGGATTTTGCCGATTTCGGCCTATTGGTTAAAAAATGA
GCTGATTTAACAAAAATTTAACGCGAATTAATTCTGTGGAATGTGTGTCAGTTAGGGTGTGGAAAGTCCC
CAGGCTCCCCAGCAGGCAGAAGTATGCAAAGCATGCATCTCAATTAGTCAGCAACCAGGTGTGGAAAGTC
CCCAGGCTCCCCAGCAGGCAGAAGTATGCAAAGCATGCATCTCAATTAGTCAGCAACCATAGTCCCGCCC
CTAACTCCGCCCATCCCGCCCCTAACTCCGCCCAGTTCCGCCCATTCTCCGCCCCATGGCTGACTAATTT
TTTTTATTTATGCAGAGGCCGAGGCCGCCTCTGCCTCTGAGCTATTCCAGAAGTAGTGAGGAGGCTTTTT
TGGAGGCCTAGGCTTTTGCAAAAAGCTCCCGGGAGCTTGTATATCCATTTTCGGATCTGATCAGCACGTG
TTGACAATTAATCATCGGCATAGTATATCGGCATAGTATAATACGACAAGGTGAGGAACTAAACCATGGC
CAAGTTGACCAGTGCCGTTCCGGTGCTCACCGCGCGCGACGTCGCCGGAGCGGTCGAGTTCTGGACCGAC
CGGCTCGGGTTCTCCCGGGACTTCGTGGAGGACGACTTCGCCGGTGTGGTCCGGGACGACGTGACCCTGT
TCATCAGCGCGGTCCAGGACCAGGTGGTGCCGGACAACACCCTGGCCTGGGTGTGGGTGCGCGGCCTGGA
CGAGCTGTACGCCGAGTGGTCGGAGGTCGTGTCCACGAACTTCCGGGACGCCTCCGGGCCGGCCATGACC
GAGATCGGCGAGCAGCCGTGGGGGCGGGAGTTCGCCCTGCGCGACCCGGCCGGCAACTGCGTGCACTTCG
TGGCCGAGGAGCAGGACTGACACGTGCTACGAGATTTCGATTCCACCGCCGCCTTCTATGAAAGGTTGGG
CTTCGGAATCGTTTTCCGGGACGCCGGCTGGATGATCCTCCAGCGCGGGGATCTCATGCTGGAGTTCTTC
GCCCACCCCAACTTGTTTATTGCAGCTTATAATGGTTACAAATAAAGCAATAGCATCACAAATTTCACAA
ATAAAGCATTTTTTTCACTGCATTCTAGTTGTGGTTTGTCCAAACTCATCAATGTATCTTATCATGTCTG
TATACCGTCGACCTCTAGCTAGAGCTTGGCGTAATCATGGTCATAGCTGTTTCCTGTGTGAAATTGTTAT
CCGCTCACAATTCCACACAACATACGAGCCGGAAGCATAAAGTGTAAAGCCTGGGGTGCCTAATGAGTGA
GCTAACTCACATTAATTGCGTTGCGCTCACTGCCCGCTTTCCAGTCGGGAAACCTGTCGTGCCAGCTGCA
TTAATGAATCGGCCAACGCGCGGGGAGAGGCGGTTTGCGTATTGGGCGCTCTTCCGCTTCCTCGCTCACT
GACTCGCTGCGCTCGGTCGTTCGGCTGCGGCGAGCGGTATCAGCTCACTCAAAGGCGGTAATACGGTTAT
CCACAGAATCAGGGGATAACGCAGGAAAGAACATGTGAGCAAAAGGCCAGCAAAAGGCCAGGAACCGTAA
AAAGGCCGCGTTGCTGGCGTTTTTCCATAGGCTCCGCCCCCCTGACGAGCATCACAAAAATCGACGCTCA
AGTCAGAGGTGGCGAAACCCGACAGGACTATAAAGATACCAGGCGTTTCCCCCTGGAAGCTCCCTCGTGC
GCTCTCCTGTTCCGACCCTGCCGCTTACCGGATACCTGTCCGCCTTTCTCCCTTCGGGAAGCGTGGCGCT
TTCTCATAGCTCACGCTGTAGGTATCTCAGTTCGGTGTAGGTCGTTCGCTCCAAGCTGGGCTGTGTGCAC
GAACCCCCCGTTCAGCCCGACCGCTGCGCCTTATCCGGTAACTATCGTCTTGAGTCCAACCCGGTAAGAC
ACGACTTATCGCCACTGGCAGCAGCCACTGGTAACAGGATTAGCAGAGCGAGGTATGTAGGCGGTGCTAC
AGAGTTCTTGAAGTGGTGGCCTAACTACGGCTACACTAGAAGAACAGTATTTGGTATCTGCGCTCTGCTG
AAGCCAGTTACCTTCGGAAAAAGAGTTGGTAGCTCTTGATCCGGCAAACAAACCACCGCTGGTAGCGGTG
GTTTTTTTGTTTGCAAGCAGCAGATTACGCGCAGAAAAAAAGGATCTCAAGAAGATCCTTTGATCTTTTC
TACGGGGTCTGACGCTCAGTGGAACGAAAACTCACGTTAAGGGATTTTGGTCATGAGATTATCAAAAAGG
ATCTTCACCTAGATCCTTTTAAATTAAAAATGAAGTTTTAAATCAATCTAAAGTATATATGAGTAAACTT
GGTCTGACAGTTACCAATGCTTAATCAGTGAGGCACCTATCTCAGCGATCTGTCTATTTCGTTCATCCAT
AGTTGCCTGACTCCCCGTCGTGTAGATAACTACGATACGGGAGGGCTTACCATCTGGCCCCAGTGCTGCA
ATGATACCGCGAGACCCACGCTCACCGGCTCCAGATTTATCAGCAATAAACCAGCCAGCCGGAAGGGCCG
AGCGCAGAAGTGGTCCTGCAACTTTATCCGCCTCCATCCAGTCTATTAATTGTTGCCGGGAAGCTAGAGT
AAGTAGTTCGCCAGTTAATAGTTTGCGCAACGTTGTTGCCATTGCTACAGGCATCGTGGTGTCACGCTCG
TCGTTTGGTATGGCTTCATTCAGCTCCGGTTCCCAACGATCAAGGCGAGTTACATGATCCCCCATGTTGT
GCAAAAAAGCGGTTAGCTCCTTCGGTCCTCCGATCGTTGTCAGAAGTAAGTTGGCCGCAGTGTTATCACT
CATGGTTATGGCAGCACTGCATAATTCTCTTACTGTCATGCCATCCGTAAGATGCTTTTCTGTGACTGGT
GAGTACTCAACCAAGTCATTCTGAGAATAGTGTATGCGGCGACCGAGTTGCTCTTGCCCGGCGTCAATAC
GGGATAATACCGCGCCACATAGCAGAACTTTAAAAGTGCTCATCATTGGAAAACGTTCTTCGGGGCGAAA
ACTCTCAAGGATCTTACCGCTGTTGAGATCCAGTTCGATGTAACCCACTCGTGCACCCAACTGATCTTCA
GCATCTTTTACTTTCACCAGCGTTTCTGGGTGAGCAAAAACAGGAAGGCAAAATGCCGCAAAAAAGGGAA
TAAGGGCGACACGGAAATGTTGAATACTCATACTCTTCCTTTTTCAATATTATTGAAGCATTTATCAGGG
TTATTGTCTCATGAGCGGATACATATTTGAATGTATTTAGAAAAATAAACAAATAGGGGTTCCGCGCACA
TTTCCCCGAAAAGTGCCACCTGACG
Features (pLannotate 1.2.2; 31 found; start..end, strand, type, name):
     30..82      -  misc_feature   bom (fragment): basis of mobility region from pBR322
    237..616     +  enhancer       CMV enhancer: human cytomegalovirus immediate early enhancer
    617..816     +  promoter       CMV promoter: human cytomegalovirus (CMV) immediate early promoter
    834..1014    +  LTR            5' LTR (truncated): truncated 5' long terminal repeat (LTR) from HIV-1
   1061..1186    +  misc_feature   HIV-1 Ψ: packaging signal of human immunodeficiency virus type 1
   1170..1533    +  CDS            HIV-1 gag (fragment): gag protein from human immunodeficiency virus 1; gag
   1679..1912    +  misc_feature   RRE: The Rev response element (RRE) of HIV-1 allows for Rev-dependent mRNA export from the nucleus to the cytoplasm.
   2289..2389    +  CDS            Rev (fragment): human immunodeficiency virus 1 (HIV-1) Rev protein; rev; enhances nuclear export of unspliced and incompletely spliced viral mRNAs
   2439..2556    +  misc_feature   cPPT/CTS: central polypurine tract and central termination sequence of HIV-1
   2621..3832    +  promoter       UbC promoter: human ubiquitin C promoter
   3843..3865    -  misc_feature   MCS (fragment): pUC18/19 multiple cloning site
   3872..4219    +  CDS            Vamp2: VAMP2_MOUSE - Also known as Syb2. Experimental evidence at protein level: Swiss-Prot protein existence level 1. Involved in the targeting and/or fusion of transport vesicles to their target membrane (PubMed:9430681). Major SNARE protein of synaptic vesicles which mediates fusion of synaptic vesicles to release neurotransmitters. Essential for fast vesicular exocytosis and activity-dependent neurotransmitter release as well as fast endocytosis that mediates rapid reuse of synaptic vesicles (PubMed:15475946). Modulates the gating characteristics of the delayed rectifier voltage- dependent potass
   4235..4258    +  misc_feature   MCS (fragment): pBluescript multiple cloning site
   4258..4846    +  misc_feature   WPRE: woodchuck hepatitis virus posttranscriptional regulatory element
   4783..5364    +  CDS            nef (fragment): NEF_HV1H2 - Experimental evidence at protein level: Swiss-Prot protein existence level 1. Extracellular Nef protein targets CD4(+) T-lymphocytes for apoptosis by interacting with CXCR4 surface receptors. From Human immunodeficiency virus type 1 group M subtype B (isolate HXB2) (HIV-1).
   5371..5551    +  LTR            5' LTR (truncated): truncated 5' long terminal repeat (LTR) from HIV-1
   5583..5807    +  polyA_signal   bGH poly(A) signal: bovine growth hormone polyadenylation signal
   5811..5832    +  promoter       SV40 promoter (fragment): SV40 enhancer and early promoter
   5853..6281    +  rep_origin     f1 ori (sequence partly withheld): f1 bacteriophage origin of replication; arrow indicates direction of (+) strand synthesis
   6295..6624    +  promoter       SV40 promoter: SV40 enhancer and early promoter
   6672..6719    +  promoter       EM7 promoter: synthetic bacterial promoter&nbsp
   6738..7112    +  CDS            BleoR: antibiotic-binding protein; Sh ble from Streptoalloteichus hindustanus; confers resistance to bleomycin, phleomycin, and Zeocin™
   7122..7247    +  CDS            ble (fragment): BLE_KLEPN - Experimental evidence at protein level: Swiss-Prot protein existence level 1. Binding protein with a strong affinity to the bleomycin family of antibiotics. Binds to CL990; an antimitotic-antibiotic compound. From Klebsiella pneumoniae.
   7242..7363    +  polyA_signal   SV40 poly(A) signal: SV40 polyadenylation signal
   7436..7452    -  protein_bind   lac operator: The lac repressor binds to the lac operator to inhibit transcription in E. coli. This inhibition can be relieved by adding lactose or isopropyl-β-D-thiogalactopyranoside (IPTG). lac repressor encoded by lacI
   7460..7490    -  promoter       lac promoter: promoter for the E. coli lac operon
   7505..7526    -  protein_bind   CAP binding site: CAP binding activates transcription in the presence of cAMP. E. coli catabolite activator protein
   7539..7631    -  CDS            lacI (fragment): lac repressor; lacI; The lac repressor binds to the lac operator to inhibit transcription in E. coli. This inhibition can be relieved by adding lactose or isopropyl-β-D-thiogalactopyranoside (IPTG).
   7814..8402    -  rep_origin     ori: high-copy-number ColE1/pMB1/pBR322/pUC origin of replication
   8573..9433    -  CDS            AmpR: β-lactamase; bla; confers resistance to ampicillin, carbenicillin, and related antibiotics
   9434..9538    -  promoter       AmpR promoter: bla
