[The description below was written by a language model from this plasmid's Addgene catalogue record and pLannotate feature annotations shown in this document.]
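Description:
pFUW-Syb2-E78A is a third-generation-style HIV-1 lentiviral transfer plasmid built on the pFUW backbone for expressing a point mutant of rat synaptobrevin-2 (Syb2, gene Vamp2) in mammalian cells. It is maintained in E. coli through a high-copy ColE1/pUC-type origin with ampicillin resistance (AmpR). The backbone also carries an f1 origin and an SV40/EM7-driven BleoR cassette with an SV40 polyadenylation signal. This cassette lies outside the LTR-flanked region, so it would not be packaged into virus.

The viral portion begins with a CMV enhancer/promoter fused to a truncated 5' LTR, which drives production of the genomic RNA in packaging cells. It is followed by the Ψ packaging signal with a gag fragment, the Rev response element for Rev-dependent nuclear export, and the cPPT/CTS element that aids nuclear import. Within this frame, the human ubiquitin C promoter drives the Vamp2 coding sequence, which was cloned between EcoRI and BamHI sites. A WPRE downstream enhances transcript stability and expression. A second truncated LTR and a bGH polyadenylation signal close the cassette. No epitope tag or fluorescent reporter is annotated.

The insert carries the E78A substitution in the vesicular SNARE protein that mediates synaptic vesicle fusion. The catalogue lists an insert size of 1179 bp, whereas the annotated coding sequence spans only about 350 bp, and the record does not explain this difference. The associated publication concerns synaptobrevin-2 disease variants and the presynaptic active zone, which suggests the construct is used for lentiviral expression of the mutant to study neurotransmitter release.
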