Addgene plasmid #248133: pFUW-Syb2-E78A
Purpose: Mammalian expression lentiviral vector encoding the wild-type Synaptobrevin2 (Syb2) with E78A mutation
Depositing lab: Ege Kavalali. Depositing organization: Vanderbilt University. Publication: Synaptobrevin-2 disease variants reveal spatial constraints within the presynaptic active zone. Guzikowski NJ, Bagatelas ED, Shin OH, Khan YA, Esquivies L, Alten B, Brunger AT, Kavalali ET. Proc Natl Acad Sci U S A. 2025 Nov 4;122(44):e2507347122. doi: 10.1073/pnas.2507347122. Epub 2025 Oct 30. PubMed 41166419.
Backbone
  Vector backbone: pFUW
  Backbone size w/o insert (bp): 9124
  Vector type: Mammalian Expression
Growth in bacteria
  Bacterial resistance: Ampicillin, 100 μg/mL
  Growth temperature: 37°C
  Growth strain: DH5alpha
  Copy number: High Copy
Gene/Insert
  Gene/Insert name: Syb2-E78A
  Species: R. norvegicus (rat)
  Insert size (bp): 1179
  Mutation: E78A
  Entrez Gene: Vamp2 (a.k.a. RATVAMPB, RATVAMPIR, SYB, Syb2)
  Promoter: Ubiquitin
  Cloning method: Restriction Enzyme; 5′ cloning site EcoRI (not destroyed); 3′ cloning site BamHI (not destroyed)
  Sequencing primers: 5′ ttgaaatgtaatcatttgggtc; 3′ aggttgattatcgataagcttg
Resource information
  A portion of this plasmid was derived from a plasmid made by: Dr. David Baltimore
Terms and licenses: Academic/Nonprofit Terms; Industry Terms: Not Available to Industry
How to cite: pFUW-Syb2-E78A was a gift from Ege Kavalali (Addgene plasmid # 248133 ; http://n2t.net/addgene:248133 ; RRID:Addgene_248133)
