>Addgene plasmid #248133 | pFUW-Syb2-E78A | depositor partial sequence | sequence record 489221 | Syb2-E78A seq using pFUW 5-sequencing primer (ttgaaatgtaatcatttgggtc)
TTGTCCGCTAAATTCTGGCCGTTTTTGGCTTTTTTGTTAGACGAAGCTTGGGCTGCAGGTCGACTCTAGA
GGATCGAATTCATGTCGGCTACCGCTGCCACCGTCCCGCCTGCCGCCCCGGCCGGCGAGGGTGGCCCCCC
TGCACCTCCTCCAAATCTTACCAGTAACAGGAGACTGCAGCAGACCCAGGCCCAGGTGGATGAGGTGGTG
GACATCATGAGGGTGAATGTGGACAAGGTCCTGGAGCGAGACCAGAAGCTATCGGAACTGGATGATCGCG
CAGATGCCCTCCAGGCAGGGGCCTCCCAGTTTGCAACAAGTGCAGCCAAGCTCAAGCGCAAATACTGGTG
GAAAAACCTCAAGATGATGATCATCTTGGGAGTGATTTGCGCCATCATCCTCATCATCATCATCGTTTAC
TTCAGCACTTAAGGATCCGTTAACAATTCGATATCAAGCTTATCGATAATCAACCTCTGGATTACAAAAT
TTGTGAAAGATTGACTGGTATTCTTAACTATGTTGCTCCTTTTACGCTATGTGGATACGCTGCTTTAATG
CCTTTGTATCATGCTATTGCTTCCCGTATGGCTTTCATTTTCTCCTCCTTGTATAAATCCTGGTTGCTGT
CTCTTTATGAGGAGTTGTGGCCCGTTGTCAGGCAACGTGGCGTGGTGTGCACTGTGTTTGCTGACGCAAC
CCCCACTGGTTGGGGCATTGCCACCACCTGTCAGCTCCTTTCCGGGACTTTCGCTTTCCCCCTCCCTATT
GCCACGGCGGAACTCATCGCCGCCTGCCTTGCCCGCTGCTGGACAGGGGCTCGGCTGTTGGGCACTGACA
ATTCCGTGGTGTTGTCGGGGAAATCATCGTCCTTTCCTTGGCTGCTCGCCTGTGTTGCCACCTGG
